Addgene plasmid #161306: pDONR221-SLC26A9_STOP
Purpose: Gateway entry clone with codon-optimized ORF sequence for subcloning into custom expression vectors. Contains a STOP codon at the end of the codon-optimized ORF sequence.
Depositing lab: RESOLUTE Consortium & Giulio Superti-Furga. Depositing organization: CeMM Research Center for Molecular Medicine. Publication: The RESOLUTE consortium: unlocking SLC transporters for drug discovery. Superti-Furga G, Lackner D, Wiedmer T, Ingles-Prieto A, Barbosa B, Girardi E, Goldmann U, Gurtl B, Klavins K, Klimek C, Lindinger S, Lineiro-Retes E, Muller AC, Onstein S, Redinger G, Reil D, Sedlyarov V, Wolf G, Crawford M, Everley R, ... Steppan CM. Nat Rev Drug Discov. 2020 Jul;19(7):429-430. doi: 10.1038/d41573-020-00056-6. PubMed 32265506.
Backbone
  Vector backbone: pDONR221
  Backbone manufacturer: ThermoFisher Scientific
  Backbone size w/o insert (bp): 2550
  Vector type: Mammalian Expression
Growth in bacteria
  Bacterial resistance: Kanamycin, 50 μg/mL
  Growth temperature: 37°C
  Growth strain: NEB Stable
  Copy number: High Copy
Gene/Insert
  Gene/Insert name: SLC26A9
  Species: H. sapiens (human)
  Insert size (bp): 2376
  Entrez Gene: SLC26A9
  Cloning method: Gateway Cloning
  Sequencing primers: 5′ M13-fwd; 3′ M13-rev
Terms and licenses: Academic/Nonprofit Terms; Industry Terms
Depositor comments: This plasmid contains a STOP codon at the end of the codon-optimized ORF. For the version of this plasmid that does not contain a STOP codon, please see Addgene plasmid 132140 For more information on the full Resolute plasmid collection, please see www.addgene.org/depositor-collections/re-solute/. Please provide your feedback on this plasmid to the RESOLUTE consortium by filling out their RESOLUTE repository feedback form: https://forms.office.com/Pages/ResponsePage.aspx?id=0e05yklzmkS7rjFGQL4N7z4feCLQvEJAmVcOCM_u885UN1JJRko0Ukg4TVQwNTZLOUxPQVJWT1NHUCQlQCN0PWcu
How to cite: pDONR221-SLC26A9_STOP was a gift from RESOLUTE Consortium & Giulio Superti-Furga (Addgene plasmid # 161306 ; http://n2t.net/addgene:161306 ; RRID:Addgene_161306)
