[The description below was written by a language model from this plasmid's Addgene catalogue record and pLannotate feature annotations shown in this document.]
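Description:
pDONR221-SLC26A9_STOP is a Gateway entry clone built on the pDONR221 backbone, carrying a codon-optimized open reading frame for human SLC26A9, a member of the solute carrier family annotated as an anion transporter handling chloride, sulfate, oxalate and bicarbonate. The plasmid is about 4.9 kb and is propagated in E. coli from a high-copy ColE1/pUC-type origin under kanamycin selection provided by an aminoglycoside phosphotransferase gene. Two sequence records are annotated for this plasmid; they are the same length and show the same ten features in opposite orientation, so they agree on the architecture.

The roughly 2.4 kb ORF lies between attL1 and attL2, the recombination sites that allow an LR Clonase reaction to move the insert in a defined orientation into any attR-containing destination vector. Although the catalogue lists the vector type as mammalian expression, no eukaryotic promoter or polyadenylation signal is annotated, so the entry clone is not itself an expression plasmid. Expression depends on the regulatory elements of the chosen destination vector. rrnB T1 and T2 terminators sit upstream of attL1, where they shield the insert from read-through transcription in bacteria. A T7 promoter lies beyond attL2, pointing back toward the insert, and small lacZα and lacI fragments are backbone remnants. M13 forward and reverse primer sites flank the cassette for sequence verification.

This version retains a stop codon at the end of the ORF, so it suits production of the native, untagged protein or N-terminal fusions, but not C-terminal tags supplied by the destination vector; a companion clone lacking the stop codon exists for that purpose. It belongs to a consortium collection of SLC transporter clones intended for subcloning into custom expression vectors.
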