Features (pLannotate 1.2.2; 10 found; start..end, strand, type, name):
    184..772     -  rep_origin     ori: high-copy-number ColE1/pMB1/pBR322/pUC origin of replication
    919..1728    -  CDS            KanR: aminoglycoside phosphotransferase; aph(3')-Ia; confers resistance to kanamycin in bacteria or G418 (Geneticin®) in eukaryotes
   1862..1880    +  promoter       T7 promoter: promoter for bacteriophage T7 RNA polymerase
   1898..1997    +  protein_bind   attL2: mutant version of attL; recombination site for the Gateway® LR reaction LR Clonase™
   2002..4374    -  CDS            SLC26A9: S26A9_HUMAN - Experimental evidence at protein level: Swiss-Prot protein existence level 1. DIDS- and thiosulfate- sensitive anion exchanger mediating chloride, sulfate and oxalate transport (PubMed:11834742). Mediates chloride/bicarbonate exchange or chloride-independent bicarbonate extrusion thus assuring bicarbonate secretion (PubMed:15800055). May prefer chloride anions and mediate uncoupled chloride anion transport in an alternate-access mechanism where a saturable binding site is alternately exposed to either one or the other side of the membrane (By similarity). From Homo sapiens (Human
   4380..4479    -  protein_bind   attL1: mutant version of attL; recombination site for the Gateway® LR reaction LR Clonase™
   4495..4531    +  CDS            lacZα (fragment): LacZα fragment of β-galactosidase; lacZ fragment
   4578..4621    -  terminator     rrnB T1 terminator: Escherichia coli rrnB; transcription terminator T1 from the E. coli rrnB gene
   4753..4780    +  terminator     rrnB T2 terminator: transcription terminator T2 from the E. coli rrnB gene
   4835..1       -  CDS            lacI (fragment) (across the origin): lac repressor; lacI; The lac repressor binds to the lac operator to inhibit transcription in E. coli. This inhibition can be relieved by adding lactose or isopropyl-β-D-thiogalactopyranoside (IPTG).
>Addgene plasmid #161306 | pDONR221-SLC26A9_STOP | addgene full sequence | sequence record 479347 | Addgene NGS Result
CTCTTCCGCTTCCTCGCTCACTGACTCGCTGCGCTCGGTCGTTCGGCTGCGGCGAGCGGTATCAGCTCAC
TCAAAGGCGGTAATACGGTTATCCACAGAATCAGGGGATAACGCAGGAAAGAACATGTGAGCAAAAGGCC
AGCAAAAGGCCAGGAACCGTAAAAAGGCCGCGTTGCTGGCGTTTTTCCATAGGCTCCGCCCCCCTGACGA
GCATCACAAAAATCGACGCTCAAGTCAGAGGTGGCGAAACCCGACAGGACTATAAAGATACCAGGCGTTT
CCCCCTGGAAGCTCCCTCGTGCGCTCTCCTGTTCCGACCCTGCCGCTTACCGGATACCTGTCCGCCTTTC
TCCCTTCGGGAAGCGTGGCGCTTTCTCATAGCTCACGCTGTAGGTATCTCAGTTCGGTGTAGGTCGTTCG
CTCCAAGCTGGGCTGTGTGCACGAACCCCCCGTTCAGCCCGACCGCTGCGCCTTATCCGGTAACTATCGT
CTTGAGTCCAACCCGGTAAGACACGACTTATCGCCACTGGCAGCAGCCACTGGTAACAGGATTAGCAGAG
CGAGGTATGTAGGCGGTGCTACAGAGTTCTTGAAGTGGTGGCCTAACTACGGCTACACTAGAAGAACAGT
ATTTGGTATCTGCGCTCTGCTGAAGCCAGTTACCTTCGGAAAAAGAGTTGGTAGCTCTTGATCCGGCAAA
CAAACCACCGCTGGTAGCGGTGGTTTTTTTGTTTGCAAGCAGCAGATTACGCGCAGAAAAAAAGGATCTC
AAGAAGATCCTTTGATCTTTTCTACGGGGTCTGACGCTCAGTGGAACGACGCGTAACTCACGTTAAGGGA
TTTTGGTCATGAGCTTGCGCCGTCCCGTCAAGTCAGCGTAATGCTCTGCCAGTGTTACAACCAATTAACC
AATTCTGATTAGAAAAACTCATCGAGCATCAAATGAAACTGCAATTTATTCATATCAGGATTATCAATAC
CATATTTTTGAAAAAGCCGTTTCTGTAATGAAGGAGAAAACTCACCGAGGCAGTTCCATAGGATGGCAAG
ATCCTGGTATCGGTCTGCGATTCCGACTCGTCCAACATCAATACAACCTATTAATTTCCCCTCGTCAAAA
ATAAGGTTATCAAGTGAGAAATCACCATGAGTGACGACTGAATCCGGTGAGAATGGCAAAAGTTTATGCA
TTTCTTTCCAGACTTGTTCAACAGGCCAGCCATTACGCTCGTCATCAAAATCACTCGCATCAACCAAACC
GTTATTCATTCGTGATTGCGCCTGAGCGAGACGAAATACGCGATCGCTGTTAAAAGGACAATTACAAACA
GGAATCGAATGCAACCGGCGCAGGAACACTGCCAGCGCATCAACAATATTTTCACCTGAATCAGGATATT
CTTCTAATACCTGGAATGCTGTTTTTCCGGGGATCGCAGTGGTGAGTAACCATGCATCATCAGGAGTACG
GATAAAATGCTTGATGGTCGGAAGAGGCATAAATTCCGTCAGCCAGTTTAGTCTGACCATCTCATCTGTA
ACATCATTGGCAACGCTACCTTTGCCATGTTTCAGAAACAACTCTGGCGCATCGGGCTTCCCATACAAGC
GATAGATTGTCGCACCTGATTGCCCGACATTATCGCGAGCCCATTTATACCCATATAAATCAGCATCCAT
GTTGGAATTTAATCGCGGCCTCGACGTTTCCCGTTGAATATGGCTCATAACACCCCTTGTATTACTGTTT
ATGTAAGCAGACAGTTTTATTGTTCATGATGATATATTTTTATCTTGTGCAATGTAACATCAGAGATTTT
GAGACACGGGCCAGAGCTGCCAGGAAACAGCTATGACCATGTAATACGACTCACTATAGGGGATATCAGC
TGGATGGCAAATAATGATTTTATTTTGACTGATAGTGACCTGTTCGTTGCAACAAATTGATAAGCAATGC
TTTCTTATAATGCCAACTTTGTACAAGAAAGCTGGGTCTTACAGGGCTGTCAGGGTCTCGGCGTGAAACA
TGCTGCCGAACATCTCCTGCTCCAGATCCCAATAAGAGCGGATATCCTCCTCGGAGTCGTACAGGCTCAG
CTCTGCGTCGCCAGGTGCTCCCTGGAAATTGTGTCCTGGGGTCACATCCCTTGCGTTTGCCTGTGCAAAC
AGCACGGCGTCGTGGATGGAGGGGAACACGTGCTTACACTCCAGGCTGCCATCCTCAAACACGCCGCCGT
GAGAGATGTCGTTATACACCTGGGCGTGGATATTCACCAGGAACACCTTCACGCCGATCTTGCCGTAGGT
GGAGCTCAGCTTGGCCAGGGCCTTGATGCCCATCAGATCCACGAAGCTCACGCCAGACATGTCCAGGATC
AGTGTGTGAAAGGTCACGAATGGAGGCACGCTGGCCAGCATATCAGATGGCTCTCCTGGTGCCTCGGCGG
ATGCTGGTGGCTCGCTCTGTGCAGGAGAGGAGCTGTCTGGGCTGAATGTGATGTAAGACACGGATGTGCC
ATTGGCTGGGGTCTGGTTATTGTTAGGATCGGTAGGGGGGGCGTTCTCAAAGTCCTGCTGCAGCTCCTGC
AGGGACACTGTCTTGGTCTTCATGAACAGGCTGCGCCTCTGCTGGGTAGGTCTCATTCTCCGCTTCTCCT
GCTTCTTCAGGTACTTCTGCTTGGCCAGCAGCACCTTCTGGGGATCCATGCCTGTCTTGGCGATCACTTT
CTGCCGAAAGATCTCGCTATTGGCGAAATACAGGGGAGAGCAGTAGGTGATGATCTTGATGCCCTGGATG
TCCTGGGCTCTGTTATATGTCTTTGGATTCACGTAGATATCGGTGTCCATGACCTGGGCCAGGGCATAGC
CGTTCCGAAACTGTGTCTGGAACACCACCACCAGCACGCTAAAGGCCACTCCCACTGCCACTCCGTATGG
CAGAGACAGAAAGAAAGAGGACAGGAAGGACACCACCCAGATACAGCAATCCAGCTTGGACTTTCTCCAC
AGATAGTATGGGTCGGTCAGCTGCTTCAGGGAGTTCTTCAGATTCACGGCGATCAGGGCGCCCAGCACGC
TCTTAGGCAGTGGATACAGGTAGATGCCCAGCACCAGCATTGTGATCATGACCACCAGGCTCACGCACAG
GGATGCCACCTGGCTCTTGCCTCCTGCTCCATCCACTGCCAGGGTCACAGACAGGGCACAGCAGATCACG
TGGATCTTAAAGAAAGAGCCAAAGAAATTGGAGCAGCCCAGGGCGATCATCTCCTGATTGGAATCCACGT
CATAGCCGTGCTTGTTGGCCAGGGTCCGGCCCATGGCCAGATTGATCACGTAGCTCACGATGGCCAGAGA
AAAGGCTGTGCCGATCATGTCCTTCCACTGAGACACCACTGGGGACACTGGGGTAGGGAATCCCCTCTGG
ATCTCTCCCACGATCTGCATGTGATACTTCTTAGGCATCTTACAGCCTCCGCTGATTGCTGTTGCCACCA
CCACCACGATCATCTCGGTGGGGATTGGGAATCTGATCTTGTGCATGTACCGGGCGTTCAGCTCCTTCAC
CAGCACCAGAAAGGCGCCGGAGATCAGGGCGAAGATCAGGCTGGCGATGTTTGTGTGGGGCAGATTCTTG
CAGATGTCGATAAAGGTGAACACGATAGAGCCTGGGCCTGTATAGGAAGGGATGGTCAGGCCAAAGATGT
ACTTCAGCACGGAGATCAGGATCTGCAGTCCTGCTGCGGTCATAAAGCCCCTGATGAAGCTCTCAGACAG
ATAGATGGCCACAAAGCCGAACTGCATGAAGCCCAGGCCCATCTGGATGATGGCTGTCAGACATGCCAGG
GTGGCGCTCACGTGCAGCCTCTCTGCCTCCATTGCTGCTGTGTCCACGTAAGACTCATTGGTGGCATTGT
TAAACACCTGGAACTTGGACTCAGGGGCCAGCTGCAGGCAGATGTTGCCCACCAGGATGGAGATCACGGC
AAATGTGCCTGGCACCATCTGGTGCACTCCTCCCAGAAAGAAATAGGTCAGCAGGGGAAAGAAGCTAGAG
TACAGGCCGTTCACGGCTGGCAGATTGGCCAGCAGGGCGAAGGCCATTCCCTGTGGCACCTGGATGGATC
CTCCGCTCAGTCCTCCCAGCAGATCAGGGATGATATAGTCCTTGATCTTGTACTTTGGCAGCCAGGACAG
CACTGGCAGCAGTCCAAACACCACGGCCTTGATCTTGGCGGAGCTGCAGCGGAAGGCGTTCCTCAGCTTC
TCGCCCACAGGGTATGTGCGATCCTTCTTCTCAAACTCATCGTCGAACAGGGTCAGGCTATAGGCGGCCC
TGTCCACCACGTATCTAGGCCGGGGCTGAGACATGGTGGAGCCTGCTTTTTTGTACAAAGTTGGCATTAT
AAAAAAGCATTGCTCATCAATGTGTTGCAACGAACAGGTCACTATCAGTCAAAATAAAATCATTATTTGG
GGCCCGAGCTTAAGACTGGCCGTCGTTTTACAACGTCGTGACTGGGAAAACATCCATGCTAGCGTTAACG
CGAGAGTAGGGAACTGCCAGGCATCAAATAAAACGAAAGGCTCAGTCGGAAGACTGGGCCTTTCGTTTTA
TCTGTTGTTTGTCGGTGAACGCTCTCCTGAGTAGGACAAATCCGCCGGGAGCGGATTTGAACGTTGTGAA
GCAACGGCCCGGAGGGTGGCGGGCAGGACGCCCGCCATAAACTGCCAGGCATCAAACTAAGCAGAAGGCC
ATCCTGACGGATGGCCTTTTTGCGTTTCTACAAACTCTTCCTGGCTAGCGGTACGCGTATTAATTGCGTT
GCGCTCACTGCCCGCTTTCCAGTCGGGAAACCTGTCGTGCCAGCTGCATTAATGAATCGGCCAACGCGCG
GGGAGAGGCGGTTTGCGTATTGGGCG
