Features (pLannotate 1.2.2; 10 found; start..end, strand, type, name):
    121..213     +  CDS            lacI (fragment): lac repressor; lacI; The lac repressor binds to the lac operator to inhibit transcription in E. coli. This inhibition can be relieved by adding lactose or isopropyl-β-D-thiogalactopyranoside (IPTG).
    268..295     -  terminator     rrnB T2 terminator: transcription terminator T2 from the E. coli rrnB gene
    427..470     +  terminator     rrnB T1 terminator: Escherichia coli rrnB; transcription terminator T1 from the E. coli rrnB gene
    517..553     -  CDS            lacZα (fragment): LacZα fragment of β-galactosidase; lacZ fragment
    569..668     +  protein_bind   attL1: mutant version of attL; recombination site for the Gateway® LR reaction LR Clonase™
    674..3046    +  CDS            SLC26A9: S26A9_HUMAN - Experimental evidence at protein level: Swiss-Prot protein existence level 1. DIDS- and thiosulfate- sensitive anion exchanger mediating chloride, sulfate and oxalate transport (PubMed:11834742). Mediates chloride/bicarbonate exchange or chloride-independent bicarbonate extrusion thus assuring bicarbonate secretion (PubMed:15800055). May prefer chloride anions and mediate uncoupled chloride anion transport in an alternate-access mechanism where a saturable binding site is alternately exposed to either one or the other side of the membrane (By similarity). From Homo sapiens (Human
   3051..3150    -  protein_bind   attL2: mutant version of attL; recombination site for the Gateway® LR reaction LR Clonase™
   3168..3186    -  promoter       T7 promoter: promoter for bacteriophage T7 RNA polymerase
   3320..4129    +  CDS            KanR: aminoglycoside phosphotransferase; aph(3')-Ia; confers resistance to kanamycin in bacteria or G418 (Geneticin®) in eukaryotes
   4276..4864    +  rep_origin     ori: high-copy-number ColE1/pMB1/pBR322/pUC origin of replication
>Addgene plasmid #161306 | pDONR221-SLC26A9_STOP | analyzer sequence | sequence record 312546
CTTTCCTGCGTTATCCCCTGATTCTGTGGATAACCGTATTACCGCCTTTGAGTGAGCTGATACCGCTCGC
CGCAGCCGAACGACCGAGCGCAGCGAGTCAGTGAGCGAGGAAGCGGAAGAGCGCCCAATACGCAAACCGC
CTCTCCCCGCGCGTTGGCCGATTCATTAATGCAGCTGGCACGACAGGTTTCCCGACTGGAAAGCGGGCAG
TGAGCGCAACGCAATTAATACGCGTACCGCTAGCCAGGAAGAGTTTGTAGAAACGCAAAAAGGCCATCCG
TCAGGATGGCCTTCTGCTTAGTTTGATGCCTGGCAGTTTATGGCGGGCGTCCTGCCCGCCACCCTCCGGG
CCGTTGCTTCACAACGTTCAAATCCGCTCCCGGCGGATTTGTCCTACTCAGGAGAGCGTTCACCGACAAA
CAACAGATAAAACGAAAGGCCCAGTCTTCCGACTGAGCCTTTCGTTTTATTTGATGCCTGGCAGTTCCCT
ACTCTCGCGTTAACGCTAGCATGGATGTTTTCCCAGTCACGACGTTGTAAAACGACGGCCAGTCTTAAGC
TCGGGCCCCAAATAATGATTTTATTTTGACTGATAGTGACCTGTTCGTTGCAACACATTGATGAGCAATG
CTTTTTTATAATGCCAACTTTGTACAAAAAAGCAGGCTCCACCATGTCTCAGCCCCGGCCTAGATACGTG
GTGGACAGGGCCGCCTATAGCCTGACCCTGTTCGACGATGAGTTTGAGAAGAAGGATCGCACATACCCTG
TGGGCGAGAAGCTGAGGAACGCCTTCCGCTGCAGCTCCGCCAAGATCAAGGCCGTGGTGTTTGGACTGCT
GCCAGTGCTGTCCTGGCTGCCAAAGTACAAGATCAAGGACTATATCATCCCTGATCTGCTGGGAGGACTG
AGCGGAGGATCCATCCAGGTGCCACAGGGAATGGCCTTCGCCCTGCTGGCCAATCTGCCAGCCGTGAACG
GCCTGTACTCTAGCTTCTTTCCCCTGCTGACCTATTTCTTTCTGGGAGGAGTGCACCAGATGGTGCCAGG
CACATTTGCCGTGATCTCCATCCTGGTGGGCAACATCTGCCTGCAGCTGGCCCCTGAGTCCAAGTTCCAG
GTGTTTAACAATGCCACCAATGAGTCTTACGTGGACACAGCAGCAATGGAGGCAGAGAGGCTGCACGTGA
GCGCCACCCTGGCATGTCTGACAGCCATCATCCAGATGGGCCTGGGCTTCATGCAGTTCGGCTTTGTGGC
CATCTATCTGTCTGAGAGCTTCATCAGGGGCTTTATGACCGCAGCAGGACTGCAGATCCTGATCTCCGTG
CTGAAGTACATCTTTGGCCTGACCATCCCTTCCTATACAGGCCCAGGCTCTATCGTGTTCACCTTTATCG
ACATCTGCAAGAATCTGCCCCACACAAACATCGCCAGCCTGATCTTCGCCCTGATCTCCGGCGCCTTTCT
GGTGCTGGTGAAGGAGCTGAACGCCCGGTACATGCACAAGATCAGATTCCCAATCCCCACCGAGATGATC
GTGGTGGTGGTGGCAACAGCAATCAGCGGAGGCTGTAAGATGCCTAAGAAGTATCACATGCAGATCGTGG
GAGAGATCCAGAGGGGATTCCCTACCCCAGTGTCCCCAGTGGTGTCTCAGTGGAAGGACATGATCGGCAC
AGCCTTTTCTCTGGCCATCGTGAGCTACGTGATCAATCTGGCCATGGGCCGGACCCTGGCCAACAAGCAC
GGCTATGACGTGGATTCCAATCAGGAGATGATCGCCCTGGGCTGCTCCAATTTCTTTGGCTCTTTCTTTA
AGATCCACGTGATCTGCTGTGCCCTGTCTGTGACCCTGGCAGTGGATGGAGCAGGAGGCAAGAGCCAGGT
GGCATCCCTGTGCGTGAGCCTGGTGGTCATGATCACAATGCTGGTGCTGGGCATCTACCTGTATCCACTG
CCTAAGAGCGTGCTGGGCGCCCTGATCGCCGTGAATCTGAAGAACTCCCTGAAGCAGCTGACCGACCCAT
ACTATCTGTGGAGAAAGTCCAAGCTGGATTGCTGTATCTGGGTGGTGTCCTTCCTGTCCTCTTTCTTTCT
GTCTCTGCCATACGGAGTGGCAGTGGGAGTGGCCTTTAGCGTGCTGGTGGTGGTGTTCCAGACACAGTTT
CGGAACGGCTATGCCCTGGCCCAGGTCATGGACACCGATATCTACGTGAATCCAAAGACATATAACAGAG
CCCAGGACATCCAGGGCATCAAGATCATCACCTACTGCTCTCCCCTGTATTTCGCCAATAGCGAGATCTT
TCGGCAGAAAGTGATCGCCAAGACAGGCATGGATCCCCAGAAGGTGCTGCTGGCCAAGCAGAAGTACCTG
AAGAAGCAGGAGAAGCGGAGAATGAGACCTACCCAGCAGAGGCGCAGCCTGTTCATGAAGACCAAGACAG
TGTCCCTGCAGGAGCTGCAGCAGGACTTTGAGAACGCCCCCCCTACCGATCCTAACAATAACCAGACCCC
AGCCAATGGCACATCCGTGTCTTACATCACATTCAGCCCAGACAGCTCCTCTCCTGCACAGAGCGAGCCA
CCAGCATCCGCCGAGGCACCAGGAGAGCCATCTGATATGCTGGCCAGCGTGCCTCCATTCGTGACCTTTC
ACACACTGATCCTGGACATGTCTGGCGTGAGCTTCGTGGATCTGATGGGCATCAAGGCCCTGGCCAAGCT
GAGCTCCACCTACGGCAAGATCGGCGTGAAGGTGTTCCTGGTGAATATCCACGCCCAGGTGTATAACGAC
ATCTCTCACGGCGGCGTGTTTGAGGATGGCAGCCTGGAGTGTAAGCACGTGTTCCCCTCCATCCACGACG
CCGTGCTGTTTGCACAGGCAAACGCAAGGGATGTGACCCCAGGACACAATTTCCAGGGAGCACCTGGCGA
CGCAGAGCTGAGCCTGTACGACTCCGAGGAGGATATCCGCTCTTATTGGGATCTGGAGCAGGAGATGTTC
GGCAGCATGTTTCACGCCGAGACCCTGACAGCCCTGTAAGACCCAGCTTTCTTGTACAAAGTTGGCATTA
TAAGAAAGCATTGCTTATCAATTTGTTGCAACGAACAGGTCACTATCAGTCAAAATAAAATCATTATTTG
CCATCCAGCTGATATCCCCTATAGTGAGTCGTATTACATGGTCATAGCTGTTTCCTGGCAGCTCTGGCCC
GTGTCTCAAAATCTCTGATGTTACATTGCACAAGATAAAATAATATCATCATGAACAATAAAACTGTCTG
CTTACATAAACAGTAATACAAGGGGTGTTATGAGCCATATTCAACGGGAAACGTCGAGGCCGCGATTAAA
TTCCAACATGGATGCTGATTTATATGGGTATAAATGGGCTCGCGATAATGTCGGGCAATCAGGTGCGACA
ATCTATCGCTTGTATGGGAAGCCCGATGCGCCAGAGTTGTTTCTGAAACATGGCAAAGGTAGCGTTGCCA
ATGATGTTACAGATGAGATGGTCAGACTAAACTGGCTGACGGAATTTATGCCTCTTCCGACCATCAAGCA
TTTTATCCGTACTCCTGATGATGCATGGTTACTCACCACTGCGATCCCCGGAAAAACAGCATTCCAGGTA
TTAGAAGAATATCCTGATTCAGGTGAAAATATTGTTGATGCGCTGGCAGTGTTCCTGCGCCGGTTGCATT
CGATTCCTGTTTGTAATTGTCCTTTTAACAGCGATCGCGTATTTCGTCTCGCTCAGGCGCAATCACGAAT
GAATAACGGTTTGGTTGATGCGAGTGATTTTGATGACGAGCGTAATGGCTGGCCTGTTGAACAAGTCTGG
AAAGAAATGCATAAACTTTTGCCATTCTCACCGGATTCAGTCGTCACTCATGGTGATTTCTCACTTGATA
ACCTTATTTTTGACGAGGGGAAATTAATAGGTTGTATTGATGTTGGACGAGTCGGAATCGCAGACCGATA
CCAGGATCTTGCCATCCTATGGAACTGCCTCGGTGAGTTTTCTCCTTCATTACAGAAACGGCTTTTTCAA
AAATATGGTATTGATAATCCTGATATGAATAAATTGCAGTTTCATTTGATGCTCGATGAGTTTTTCTAAT
CAGAATTGGTTAATTGGTTGTAACACTGGCAGAGCATTACGCTGACTTGACGGGACGGCGCAAGCTCATG
ACCAAAATCCCTTAACGTGAGTTACGCGTCGTTCCACTGAGCGTCAGACCCCGTAGAAAAGATCAAAGGA
TCTTCTTGAGATCCTTTTTTTCTGCGCGTAATCTGCTGCTTGCAAACAAAAAAACCACCGCTACCAGCGG
TGGTTTGTTTGCCGGATCAAGAGCTACCAACTCTTTTTCCGAAGGTAACTGGCTTCAGCAGAGCGCAGAT
ACCAAATACTGTTCTTCTAGTGTAGCCGTAGTTAGGCCACCACTTCAAGAACTCTGTAGCACCGCCTACA
TACCTCGCTCTGCTAATCCTGTTACCAGTGGCTGCTGCCAGTGGCGATAAGTCGTGTCTTACCGGGTTGG
ACTCAAGACGATAGTTACCGGATAAGGCGCAGCGGTCGGGCTGAACGGGGGGTTCGTGCACACAGCCCAG
CTTGGAGCGAACGACCTACACCGAACTGAGATACCTACAGCGTGAGCTATGAGAAAGCGCCACGCTTCCC
GAAGGGAGAAAGGCGGACAGGTATCCGGTAAGCGGCAGGGTCGGAACAGGAGAGCGCACGAGGGAGCTTC
CAGGGGGAAACGCCTGGTATCTTTATAGTCCTGTCGGGTTTCGCCACCTCTGACTTGAGCGTCGATTTTT
GTGATGCTCGTCAGGGGGGCGGAGCCTATGGAAAAACGCCAGCAACGCGGCCTTTTTACGGTTCCTGGCC
TTTTGCTGGCCTTTTGCTCACATGTT
