>Addgene plasmid #161306 | pDONR221-SLC26A9_STOP | depositor partial sequence | sequence record 312547 | Codon-optimized ORF of SLC26A9
ATGTCTCAGCCCCGGCCTAGATACGTGGTGGACAGGGCCGCCTATAGCCTGACCCTGTTCGACGATGAGT
TTGAGAAGAAGGATCGCACATACCCTGTGGGCGAGAAGCTGAGGAACGCCTTCCGCTGCAGCTCCGCCAA
GATCAAGGCCGTGGTGTTTGGACTGCTGCCAGTGCTGTCCTGGCTGCCAAAGTACAAGATCAAGGACTAT
ATCATCCCTGATCTGCTGGGAGGACTGAGCGGAGGATCCATCCAGGTGCCACAGGGAATGGCCTTCGCCC
TGCTGGCCAATCTGCCAGCCGTGAACGGCCTGTACTCTAGCTTCTTTCCCCTGCTGACCTATTTCTTTCT
GGGAGGAGTGCACCAGATGGTGCCAGGCACATTTGCCGTGATCTCCATCCTGGTGGGCAACATCTGCCTG
CAGCTGGCCCCTGAGTCCAAGTTCCAGGTGTTTAACAATGCCACCAATGAGTCTTACGTGGACACAGCAG
CAATGGAGGCAGAGAGGCTGCACGTGAGCGCCACCCTGGCATGTCTGACAGCCATCATCCAGATGGGCCT
GGGCTTCATGCAGTTCGGCTTTGTGGCCATCTATCTGTCTGAGAGCTTCATCAGGGGCTTTATGACCGCA
GCAGGACTGCAGATCCTGATCTCCGTGCTGAAGTACATCTTTGGCCTGACCATCCCTTCCTATACAGGCC
CAGGCTCTATCGTGTTCACCTTTATCGACATCTGCAAGAATCTGCCCCACACAAACATCGCCAGCCTGAT
CTTCGCCCTGATCTCCGGCGCCTTTCTGGTGCTGGTGAAGGAGCTGAACGCCCGGTACATGCACAAGATC
AGATTCCCAATCCCCACCGAGATGATCGTGGTGGTGGTGGCAACAGCAATCAGCGGAGGCTGTAAGATGC
CTAAGAAGTATCACATGCAGATCGTGGGAGAGATCCAGAGGGGATTCCCTACCCCAGTGTCCCCAGTGGT
GTCTCAGTGGAAGGACATGATCGGCACAGCCTTTTCTCTGGCCATCGTGAGCTACGTGATCAATCTGGCC
ATGGGCCGGACCCTGGCCAACAAGCACGGCTATGACGTGGATTCCAATCAGGAGATGATCGCCCTGGGCT
GCTCCAATTTCTTTGGCTCTTTCTTTAAGATCCACGTGATCTGCTGTGCCCTGTCTGTGACCCTGGCAGT
GGATGGAGCAGGAGGCAAGAGCCAGGTGGCATCCCTGTGCGTGAGCCTGGTGGTCATGATCACAATGCTG
GTGCTGGGCATCTACCTGTATCCACTGCCTAAGAGCGTGCTGGGCGCCCTGATCGCCGTGAATCTGAAGA
ACTCCCTGAAGCAGCTGACCGACCCATACTATCTGTGGAGAAAGTCCAAGCTGGATTGCTGTATCTGGGT
GGTGTCCTTCCTGTCCTCTTTCTTTCTGTCTCTGCCATACGGAGTGGCAGTGGGAGTGGCCTTTAGCGTG
CTGGTGGTGGTGTTCCAGACACAGTTTCGGAACGGCTATGCCCTGGCCCAGGTCATGGACACCGATATCT
ACGTGAATCCAAAGACATATAACAGAGCCCAGGACATCCAGGGCATCAAGATCATCACCTACTGCTCTCC
CCTGTATTTCGCCAATAGCGAGATCTTTCGGCAGAAAGTGATCGCCAAGACAGGCATGGATCCCCAGAAG
GTGCTGCTGGCCAAGCAGAAGTACCTGAAGAAGCAGGAGAAGCGGAGAATGAGACCTACCCAGCAGAGGC
GCAGCCTGTTCATGAAGACCAAGACAGTGTCCCTGCAGGAGCTGCAGCAGGACTTTGAGAACGCCCCCCC
TACCGATCCTAACAATAACCAGACCCCAGCCAATGGCACATCCGTGTCTTACATCACATTCAGCCCAGAC
AGCTCCTCTCCTGCACAGAGCGAGCCACCAGCATCCGCCGAGGCACCAGGAGAGCCATCTGATATGCTGG
CCAGCGTGCCTCCATTCGTGACCTTTCACACACTGATCCTGGACATGTCTGGCGTGAGCTTCGTGGATCT
GATGGGCATCAAGGCCCTGGCCAAGCTGAGCTCCACCTACGGCAAGATCGGCGTGAAGGTGTTCCTGGTG
AATATCCACGCCCAGGTGTATAACGACATCTCTCACGGCGGCGTGTTTGAGGATGGCAGCCTGGAGTGTA
AGCACGTGTTCCCCTCCATCCACGACGCCGTGCTGTTTGCACAGGCAAACGCAAGGGATGTGACCCCAGG
ACACAATTTCCAGGGAGCACCTGGCGACGCAGAGCTGAGCCTGTACGACTCCGAGGAGGATATCCGCTCT
TATTGGGATCTGGAGCAGGAGATGTTCGGCAGCATGTTTCACGCCGAGACCCTGACAGCCCTGTAA
